Addgene plasmid #118393: pBHDuet45
Purpose: analysis of cis-splicing by mini inteins
Depositing lab: Hideo Iwai. Depositing organization: University of Helsinki. Publication: Structural Basis for the Persistence of Homing Endonucleases in Transcription Factor IIB Inteins. Iwai H, Mikula KM, Oeemig JS, Zhou D, Li M, Wlodawer A. J Mol Biol. 2017 Dec 8;429(24):3942-3956. doi: 10.1016/j.jmb.2017.10.016. Epub 2017 Oct 18. PubMed 29055778.
Backbone
  Vector backbone: pRSFDuet
  Backbone manufacturer: Novagen
  Vector type: Bacterial Expression
Growth in bacteria
  Bacterial resistance: Kanamycin, 50 μg/mL
  Growth temperature: 37°C
  Growth strain: DH5alpha
  Copy number: High Copy
Gene/Insert
  Gene/Insert name: MjaTFIIB mini intein
  Cloning method: Ligation Independent Cloning
Terms and licenses: Academic/Nonprofit Terms; Industry Terms: Not Available to Industry
How to cite: pBHDuet45 was a gift from Hideo Iwai (Addgene plasmid # 118393 ; http://n2t.net/addgene:118393 ; RRID:Addgene_118393)
