[The description below was written by a language model from this plasmid's Addgene catalogue record and pLannotate feature annotations shown in this document.]
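Description:
pBHDuet45 is a bacterial expression plasmid built on the pRSFDuet backbone and designed for analysing protein cis-splicing by a mini-intein derived from the transcription factor IIB (TFIIB) of Methanocaldococcus jannaschii. It replicates in E. coli from the RSF1030 origin, is recorded as high copy, and is selected with kanamycin through an aph(3')-Ia resistance gene. Because the RSF origin is compatible with other common replicons, plasmids of this family can be co-maintained with additional vectors, although the record does not indicate that this is needed here. A lacI gene with its own promoter is carried on the plasmid to supply lac repressor.

The annotated sequence shows a single expression cassette driven by a T7 promoter with an adjacent lac operator and the T7 gene 10 ribosome binding site, so expression requires a host providing T7 RNA polymerase and is inducible with IPTG; a T7 terminator closes the unit. The open reading frame begins with a short match to a His-containing tag and a thrombin cleavage site, followed by a GB1 domain, the M. jannaschii tfb-derived segment corresponding to the mini-intein, and a second GB1 domain. This sandwich arrangement uses the two small, soluble GB1 domains as model exteins. Active splicing would excise the intein and ligate the GB1 units, so that precursor, spliced product and any cleavage by-products differ in size and can be distinguished after expression, with the N-terminal tag available for purification. The S-Tag, SET1 and tetracycline-resistance fragments appear to be short partial matches, probably vector remnants rather than functional parts. The exact intein boundaries and any deletion of the homing endonuclease region are not stated in the record.
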