Features (pLannotate 1.2.2; 20 found; start..end, strand, type, name):
      1..19      +  promoter       T7 promoter: promoter for bacteriophage T7 RNA polymerase
     20..44      +  protein_bind   lac operator: The lac repressor binds to the lac operator to inhibit transcription in E. coli. This inhibition can be relieved by adding lactose or isopropyl-β-D-thiogalactopyranoside (IPTG). lac repressor encoded by lacI
     59..81      +  RBS            RBS: efficient ribosome binding site from bacteriophage T7 gene 10 (Olins and Rangwala, 1989)
    100..116     +  CDS            capTEV™ (fragment): composite tag for in vivo biotinylation, TEV protease cleavage, and 6xHis tagging
    127..144     +  CDS            thrombin site: thrombin recognition and cleavage site
    154..311     +  CDS            GB1 (fragment): B1 domain of Streptococcal protein G effective as a solubilizing fusion partner (Cheng and Patel, 2004)
    319..867     +  CDS            tfb (fragment): TF2B_METJA - Experimental evidence at protein level: Swiss-Prot protein existence level 1. Stabilizes TBP binding to an archaeal box-A promoter. Also responsible for recruiting RNA polymerase II to the pre-initiation complex (DNA-TBP-TFIIB). From Methanocaldococcus jannaschii (strain ATCC 43067 / DSM 2661 / JAL-1 / JCM 10045 / NBRC 100440) (Methanococcus jannaschii).
    877..1034    +  CDS            GB1 (fragment): B1 domain of Streptococcal protein G effective as a solubilizing fusion partner (Cheng and Patel, 2004)
   1072..1113    +  CDS            S-Tag (fragment): affinity and epitope tag derived from pancreatic ribonuclease A
   1143..1160    +  CDS            SET1 (fragment): solubility-enhancement tag derived from T7 phage gene 10B
   1168..1215    +  terminator     T7 terminator: transcription terminator for bacteriophage T7 RNA polymerase
   1379..1436    +  promoter       AmpR promoter (fragment): bla
   1445..2260    -  CDS            KanR: aminoglycoside phosphotransferase; aph(3')-Ia; confers resistance to kanamycin in bacteria or G418 (Geneticin®) in eukaryotes
   2261..2352    -  promoter       AmpR promoter: bla
   2368..3117    -  rep_origin     RSF ori: Plasmids containing the RSF 1030 origin of replication can be propagated in E. coli cells that contain additional plasmids with compatible origins.
   3200..3264    -  CDS            TcR (fragment): tetracycline efflux protein; tet; confers resistance to tetracycline
   3279..3300    -  protein_bind   CAP binding site: CAP binding activates transcription in the presence of cAMP. E. coli catabolite activator protein
   3313..4395    -  CDS            lacI: lac repressor; lacI; The lac repressor binds to the lac operator to inhibit transcription in E. coli. This inhibition can be relieved by adding lactose or isopropyl-β-D-thiogalactopyranoside (IPTG).
   4396..4473    -  promoter       lacI promoter: lacI
   4481..4516    -  CDS            TcR (fragment): tetracycline efflux protein; tet; confers resistance to tetracycline
>Addgene plasmid #118393 | pBHDuet45 | addgene full sequence | sequence record 229637 | Addgene NGS Result
TAATACGACTCACTATAGGGGAATTGTGAGCGGATAACAATTCCCCTGTAGAAATAATTTTGTTTAACTT
TAATAAGGAGATATACCATGGGCAGCAGCCATCATCATCATCATCACAGCAGCGGCCTGGTGCCGCGCGG
CAGCCTAGGACAGTACAAACTTATCCTGAACGGTAAAACCCTGAAAGGTGAAACCACCACCGAAGCTGTT
GACGCTGCTACCGCGGAAAAAGTTTTCAAACAGTACGCTAACGACAACGGTGTTGACGGTGAATGGACCT
ACGACGACGCTACCAAAACCTACACCGTAACGGAAGGATCCTATAGTGTTGATTACAACGAACCAATAAT
CATTAAAGAGAATGGAGAAATAAAAGTTGTTAAAATTGGAGAACTTATAGATAAAATTATTGAAAACTCA
GAGAATATTAGAAGAGAGGGCATCTTAGAGATAGCAAAATGTAAAGGTATTGAAGTTATTGCCTTTAACA
GCAATTACAAATTTAAATTCATGCCTGTTTCGGAGGTTTCAAGGCATCCAGTTAGTGAGATGTTTGAAAT
AGTTGTTGAAGGGAATAAAAAGGTTAGAGTTACCAGAAGCCATAGTGTCTTTACCATAAGAGATAATGAG
GTAGTTCCAATAAGAGTTGATGAGCTAAAAGTTGGAGATATATTAGTTTTAGCAAAAGAATTGCCGAATA
CCAATAGAAAACTCGAAAAACTTATAAACTCTGATTTCATATTCTTAAAAATTAAAGAGATTAATAAGGT
AGAGCCAACCAGTGGATATGCCTATGATTTAACTGTTCCAAATGCAGAAAACTTCGTTGCTGGATTTGGA
GGATTTGTATTACACAACACCATCCACGGTACCCAGTACAAACTTATCCTGAACGGTAAAACCCTGAAAG
GTGAAACCACCACCGAAGCTGTTGACGCTGCTACCGCGGAAAAAGTTTTCAAACAGTACGCTAACGACAA
CGGTGTTGACGGTGAATGGACCTACGACGACGCTACCAAAACCTACACCGTAACGGAATAAGCTTGGCTG
TTTTGGCGGCTCGAGTCTGGTAAAGAAACCGCTGCTGCGAAATTTGAACGCCAGCACATGGACTCGTCTA
CTAGCGCAGCTTAATTAACCTAGGCTGCTGCCACCGCTGAGCAATAACTAGCATAACCCCTTGGGGCCTC
TAAACGGGTCTTGAGGGGTTTTTTGCTGAAACCTCAGGCATTTGAGAAGCACACGGTCACACTGCTTCCG
GTAGTCAATAAACCGGTAAACCAGCAATAGACATAAGCGGCTATTTAACGACCCTGCCCTGAACCGACGA
CAAGCTGACGACCGGGTCTCCGCAAGTGGCACTTTTCGGGGAAATGTGCGCGGAACCCCTATTTGTTTAT
TTTTCTAAATACATTCAAATATGTATCCGCTCATGAATTAATTCTTAGAAAAACTCATCGAGCATCAAAT
GAAACTGCAATTTATTCATATCAGGATTATCAATACCATATTTTTGAAAAAGCCGTTTCTGTAATGAAGG
AGAAAACTCACCGAGGCAGTTCCATAGGATGGCAAGATCCTGGTATCGGTCTGCGATTCCGACTCGTCCA
ACATCAATACAACCTATTAATTTCCCCTCGTCAAAAATAAGGTTATCAAGTGAGAAATCACCATGAGTGA
CGACTGAATCCGGTGAGAATGGCAAAAGTTTATGCATTTCTTTCCAGACTTGTTCAACAGGCCAGCCATT
ACGCTCGTCATCAAAATCACTCGCATCAACCAAACCGTTATTCATTCGTGATTGCGCCTGAGCGAGACGA
AATACGCGGTCGCTGTTAAAAGGACAATTACAAACAGGAATCGAATGCAACCGGCGCAGGAACACTGCCA
GCGCATCAACAATATTTTCACCTGAATCAGGATATTCTTCTAATACCTGGAATGCTGTTTTCCCGGGGAT
CGCAGTGGTGAGTAACCATGCATCATCAGGAGTACGGATAAAATGCTTGATGGTCGGAAGAGGCATAAAT
TCCGTCAGCCAGTTTAGTCTGACCATCTCATCTGTAACATCATTGGCAACGCTACCTTTGCCATGTTTCA
GAAACAACTCTGGCGCATCGGGCTTCCCATACAATCGATAGATTGTCGCACCTGATTGCCCGACATTATC
GCGAGCCCATTTATACCCATATAAATCAGCATCCATGTTGGAATTTAATCGCGGCCTAGAGCAAGACGTT
TCCCGTTGAATATGGCTCATACTCTTCCTTTTTCAATATTATTGAAGCATTTATCAGGGTTATTGTCTCA
TGAGCGGATACATATTTGAATGTATTTAGAAAAATAAACAAATAGGCATGCAGCGCTCTTCCGCTTCCTC
GCTCACTGACTCGCTACGCTCGGTCGTTCGACTGCGGCGAGCGGTGTCAGCTCACTCAAAAGCGGTAATA
CGGTTATCCACAGAATCAGGGGATAAAGCCGGAAAGAACATGTGAGCAAAAAGCAAAGCACCGGAAGAAG
CCAACGCCGCAGGCGTTTTTCCATAGGCTCCGCCCCCCTGACGAGCATCACAAAAATCGACGCTCAAGCC
AGAGGTGGCGAAACCCGACAGGACTATAAAGATACCAGGCGTTTCCCCCTGGAAGCTCCCTCGTGCGCTC
TCCTGTTCCGACCCTGCCGCTTACCGGATACCTGTCCGCCTTTCTCCCTTCGGGAAGCGTGGCGCTTTCT
CATAGCTCACGCTGTTGGTATCTCAGTTCGGTGTAGGTCGTTCGCTCCAAGCTGGGCTGTGTGCACGAAC
CCCCCGTTCAGCCCGACCGCTGCGCCTTATCCGGTAACTATCGTCTTGAGTCCAACCCGGTAAGACACGA
CTTATCGCCACTGGCAGCAGCCATTGGTAACTGATTTAGAGGACTTTGTCTTGAAGTTATGCACCTGTTA
AGGCTAAACTGAAAGAACAGATTTTGGTGAGTGCGGTCCTCCAACCCACTTACCTTGGTTCAAAGAGTTG
GTAGCTCAGCGAACCTTGAGAAAACCACCGTTGGTAGCGGTGGTTTTTCTTTATTTATGAGATGATGAAT
CAATCGGTCTATCAAGTCAACGAACAGCTATTCCGTTACTCTAGATTTCAGTGCAATTTATCTCTTCAAA
TGTAGCACCTGAAGTCAGCCCCATACGATATAAGTTGTAATTCTCATGTTAGTCATGCCCCGCGCCCACC
GGAAGGAGCTGACTGGGTTGAAGGCTCTCAAGGGCATCGGTCGAGATCCCGGTGCCTAATGAGTGAGCTA
ACTTACATTAATTGCGTTGCGCTCACTGCCCGCTTTCCAGTCGGGAAACCTGTCGTGCCAGCTGCATTAA
TGAATCGGCCAACGCGCGGGGAGAGGCGGTTTGCGTATTGGGCGCCAGGGTGGTTTTTCTTTTCACCAGT
GAGACGGGCAACAGCTGATTGCCCTTCACCGCCTGGCCCTGAGAGAGTTGCAGCAAGCGGTCCACGCTGG
TTTGCCCCAGCAGGCGAAAATCCTGTTTGATGGTGGTTAACGGCGGGATATAACATGAGCTGTCTTCGGT
ATCGTCGTATCCCACTACCGAGATGTCCGCACCAACGCGCAGCCCGGACTCGGTAATGGCGCGCATTGCG
CCCAGCGCCATCTGATCGTTGGCAACCAGCATCGCAGTGGGAACGATGCCCTCATTCAGCATTTGCATGG
TTTGTTGAAAACCGGACATGGCACTCCAGTCGCCTTCCCGTTCCGCTATCGGCTGAATTTGATTGCGAGT
GAGATATTTATGCCAGCCAGCCAGACGCAGACGCGCCGAGACAGAACTTAATGGGCCCGCTAACAGCGCG
ATTTGCTGGTGACCCAATGCGACCAGATGCTCCACGCCCAGTCGCGTACCGTCTTCATGGGAGAAAATAA
TACTGTTGATGGGTGTCTGGTCAGAGACATCAAGAAATAACGCCGGAACATTAGTGCAGGCAGCTTCCAC
AGCAATGGCATCCTGGTCATCCAGCGGATAGTTAATGATCAGCCCACTGACGCGTTGCGCGAGAAGATTG
TGCACCGCCGCTTTACAGGCTTCGACGCCGCTTCGTTCTACCATCGACACCACCACGCTGGCACCCAGTT
GATCGGCGCGAGATTTAATCGCCGCGACAATTTGCGACGGCGCGTGCAGGGCCAGACTGGAGGTGGCAAC
GCCAATCAGCAACGACTGTTTGCCCGCCAGTTGTTGTGCCACGCGGTTGGGAATGTAATTCAGCTCCGCC
ATCGCCGCTTCCACTTTTTCCCGCGTTTTCGCAGAAACGTGGCTGGCCTGGTTCACCACGCGGGAAACGG
TCTGATAAGAGACACCGGCATACTCTGCGACATCGTATAACGTTACTGGTTTCACATTCACCACCCTGAA
TTGACTCTCTTCCGGGCGCTATCATGCCATACCGCGAAAGGTTTTGCGCCATTCGATGGTGTCCGGGATC
TCGACGCTCTCCCTTATGCGACTCCTGCATTAGGAAAT
